>Addgene plasmid #235084 | pAvNIRusk | addgene full sequence | sequence record 472441 | Addgene NGS Result
ATCCGGATATAGTTCCTCCTTTCAGCAAAAAACCCCTCAAGACCCGTTTAGAGGCCCCAAGGGGTTATGC
TAGTTATTGCTCAGCGGTGGCAGCAGCCAACTCAGCTTCCTTTCGGGCTTTGTTAGCAGCCGGATCTCAG
TGGTGGTGGTGGTGGTGCTCGAGTGCGGCCGCAAGCTTGTCGACGGAGCTCGAATTCGGATCCGACCCAT
TTGCTGTCCACCAGTCATGCTAGCCATATGGCTGCCGCGCGGCACCAGGCCGCTGCTGTGATGATGATGA
TGATGGCTGCTGCCCATGGTATATCTCCTTCTTAAAGTTAAACAAAATTATTTCTAGACTCCGTTGTGAT
GACGCATTGGTACGCGGTATCGGGAGGTTCGAAAATTTCGAGCGATATCTTAAGGGGGGTGCCTTACGTA
GAACCCCGTAGGTCATGCCCGAGGCCGGTCCTGGATGGCGCGGCGGATACGCTTGAGCAGGTTTTCGTCG
AGAAGCGGCTTCAAAACCACGTCTTTTACGCCGGCCTCGGCGGCCCGGGTCGAGATGTTTTCGTCCGGAT
AGCCGGTGATCAGGATCACGGGCGTAGATCTCGATCCTCTACGCCGGACGCATCGTGGCCGGCATCACCG
GCGCCACAGGTGCGGTTGCTGGCGCCTATATCGCCGACATCACCGATGGGGAAGATCGGGCTCGCCACTT
CGGGCTCATGAGCGCTTGTTTCGGCGTGGGTATGGTGGCAGGCCCCGTGGCCGGGGGACTGTTGGGCGCC
ATCTCCTTGCATGCACCATTCCTTGCGGCGGCGGTGCTCAACGGCCTCAACCTACTACTGGGCTGCTTCC
TAATGCAGGAGTCGCATAAGGGAGAGCGTCGAGATCCCGGACACCATCGAATGGTGCAAAACCTTTCGCG
GTATGGCATGATAGCGCCCGGAAGAGAGTCAATTGAGGGTGGTGAATGTGCTCCGACTCATGATCATGAA
GCTTTTACAAAGGGAGACCCTGGACCTGCACCGCGAGGTCGAGGCCCTGATGCCCGTGATGAGTGAGACG
CTGACCCGGCGGGGCTATCTGGAGGTGCTGCGGCGCCTGCAAGCGGTGGTCGCGCCGCTGGAAGCACAAC
TCGACGCCCTGCCGCTGCCGGACGAGCTGGCGTGGCCCGAGCGCCGCAAGGCCCATCTGCTCGCTCTGGA
CCTTGCCGTAATGGGGGAAGGGCCGTCAAATCAGCAGGCGCCACTGTCTGTGCCCGAGCTGACCACTCTG
GCGCAGGCCTTCGGAGCGCTTTACGTGCTTGAAGGCGCGACGCTAGGCGGACAGCTCATCAGCCGCCATC
TCAGGCGCACGCTGGGGCTAAGCCCTGAGCAGGGCAGCGCCTATTTCTCCGGCTATGGCCCCCAGACCGG
CCCGCGCTGGCGCTCGTTCGGGGAAGTGCTGGAAGCCAGCGTGCCGGCAGAAGACGCGGCAGAGGTCGTG
GCGGGAGCGCGGCAGACCTTCGGGGCCTTCCGCCGCGCCTTGCAGGGGCTGTCGGAAGCTGAAGCGGTCC
AAGTGCCTGAGGTCGCCCACGCATGACTGCAACCCAGACCGTTGATCTGACAAATTGTGATCGTGAACCG
ATTCATATTCCGGGTAGCATTCAGCCGCATGGTTGTCTGCTGGCATGTGATGCAGAAATGGCAGTTGTTC
TGCGTCATAGCGCAAATGCCGGTGAAATGCTGGGTGTTAAAGGTGCAGTTAATGGTGAACAGGTTCATGT
TCTGCTGGGTGATGATGCAACCCATGATCTGCGTAATGCACTGGCAACCGCACCGGAAGCAAGCCGTCCG
GCACTGCTGCCGAATCTGCGTCTGAGCTGTGGTCAGGTTTTTAATGTTAGCGTTCATCGTCAGCGTGCCA
CCGTTATTATTGAACTGGAACCGGCAAAAGGTGAACGTGATCCGCTGCAGCTGGCACGTGAAATGATTGG
TCGTATTAAAGACATCGACCACATCGATAAACTGATTCGTACCAGCGCACGTCTGGTTCGTGCAGTTCTG
GGTTATGATCGTGTTATGATTTATCGCTTTGATAATGATGGTAGCGGTAAAGTTGTTAGCGAAGCAAAAA
GCATGGAACTGGAAAGTTTTCTGGGTCAGTATTTTCCGGCAAGCGATATTCCGCAGCAGGCACGTAAACT
GTATATGCAGAATAGCATTCGCGTTATTAGTGATGCAAGCGGTCATAAAGTTGCCATTGAACCGGAACTG
GATGCCAGCGGTGAACCTCTGGATCTGAGCTTTGCACATCTGCGTAGCGTTAGCCCGATTCATCTGGAAT
ATCTGCGCAATATGGGTGTTGGTGCAAGCATGAGCATTAGCATTCTGCTGAATGGCGAACTGTGGGGTCT
GATTGCATGTCATCACTATCGTGCAAAAACCCTGAGCATGGCACAGCGTGTTGCAGCAGAACTGTTTGGT
GAATTTTTCAGCCTGACCCTGCTGGCCCTGAAACAGAAACATAAACTGGATCTGGCCACCGGCACCCGTC
AGAGCCTGGATCGTTTTCTGCACCTGGCAAGCCATCATGAAAATCTGGAAGCACTGTTTGGCGAGTGTCT
GCCGGAATTTTCAAGCCTGGTTCCGTGTGATGGTGCAGGTCTGTGGATGAATGGCACCTGGACCGCCATT
GGCACCTGTCCGCCTCCGGCAGAAATTGAACCGCTGATTCGTTTTGTTAATAGCGTTGCAGATGGTCAGA
CCTGGGCCAGCCATGCACTGAGCCAGTTTCTGCCTCGTGCAGAAAGCTATTATGAAACCGTTAGCGGTGC
AATGGTTGTTCCGCTGAGCGAAATTCCGCGTGATTATCTGCTGTTTTTTCGTAAAGAACGCCTGCAGACC
CTGAATTGGGCAGGTAATCCGGATAAAAGCTATGAAATTGGTCCGCTGGGCGATCGTCTGACACCGCGTA
AAAGTTTTGCAATTTGGAAAGAAGCAGTGACCAAACAGAGCGATCATTGGAGCGAAAATGATCGCGAAGT
TGCCGAAGCAATTCGTGCCGTTACCGTTAAAGTGGTTCTGCGCCATAATGAACTGATGCAAGAGGAGCGT
AAAACCGAGCATCAGCAGACACAAGCACGTCTCCAGGAACTGCAATCCGAGCTCGTCCACGTCTCCAGGC
TGAGCGCCATGGGCGAAATGGCGTCCGCGCTCGCGCACGAGCTCAACCAGCCGCTGGCGGCGATCAGCAA
CTACATGAAGGGCTCGCGGCGGCTGCTTGCCGGCAGCAGTGATCCGAACACACCGAAGGTCGAAAGCGCC
CTGGACCGCGCCGCCGAGCAGGCGCTGCGCGCCGGCCAGATCATCCGGCGCCTGCGCGACTTCGTTGCCC
GCGGCGAATCGGAGAAGCGGGTCGAGAGTCTCTCCAAGCTGATCGAGGAGGCCGGCGCGCTCGGGCTTGC
CGGCGCGCGCGAGCAGAACGTGCAGCTCCGCTTCAGTCTCGATCCGGGCGCCGATCTCGTTCTCGCCGAC
CGGGTGCAGATCCAGCAGGTCCTGGTCAACCTGTTCCGCAACGCGCTGGAAGCGATGGCTCAGTCGCAGC
GACGCGAGCTCGTCGTCACCAACACCCCCGCCGCCGACGACATGATCGAGGTCGAAGTGTCCGACACCGG
CAGCGGTTTCCAGGACGACGTCATTCCGAACCTGTTTCAGACTTTCTTCACCACCAAGGACACCGGCATG
GGCGTGGGACTGTCCATCAGCCGCTCGATCATCGAAGCTCACGGCGGGCGCATGTGGGCCGAGAGCAACG
CATCGGGCGGGGCGACCTTCCGCTTCACCCTCCCGGCAGCCGACGAGATGATAGGAGGTCTAGCATGACG
ACCAAGGGACATATCTACGTCATCGACGACGACGCGGCGATGCGGGATTCGCTGAATTTCCTGCTGGATT
CTGCCGGCTTCGGCGTCACGCTGTTTGACGACGCGCAAGCCTTTCTCGACGCCCTGCCGGGTCTCTCCTT
CGGCTGCGTCGTCTCCGACGTGCGCATGCCGGGCCTTGACGGCATCGAGCTGTTGAAGCGGATGAAGGCG
CAGCAAAGCCCCTTTCCGATCCTCATCATGACCGGTCACGGCGACGTGCCGCTCGCGGTCGAGGCGATGA
AGTTAGGGGCGGTCGACTTTCTGGAAAAGCCTTTCGAGGACGACCGCCTCACCGCCATGATCGAATCGGC
GATCCGCCAGGCCGAGCCGGCCGCCAAGAGCGAGGCCGTCGCGCAGGATATCGCCGCCCGCGTCGCCTCG
TTGAGCCCCAGGGAGCGCCAGGTCATGGAAGGGCTGATCGCCGGCCTTTCCAACAAGCTGATCGCCCGCG
AGTACGACATCAGCCCGCGCACCATCGAGGTGTATCGGGCCAACGTCATGACCAAGATGCAGGCCAACAG
CCTTTCGGAGCTGGTTCGCCTCGCGATGCGCGCCGGCATGCTCAACGATTGACAATTGATGTAAGTTAGC
TCACTCATTAGGCACCGGGATCTCGACCGATGCCCTTGAGAGCCTTCAACCCAGTCAGCTCCTTCCGGTG
GGCGCGGGGCATGACTATCGTCGCCGCACTTATGACTGTCTTCTTTATCATGCAACTCGTAGGACAGGTG
CCGGCAGCGCTCTGGGTCATTTTCGGCGAGGACCGCTTTCGCTGGAGCGCGACGATGATCGGCCTGTCGC
TTGCGGTATTCGGAATCTTGCACGCCCTCGCTCAAGCCTTCGTCACTGGTCCCGCCACCAAACGTTTCGG
CGAGAAGCAGGCCATTATCGCCGGCATGGCGGCCCCACGGGTGCGCATGATCGTGCTCCTGTCGTTGAGG
ACCCGGCTAGGCTGGCGGGGTTGCCTTACTGGTTAGCAGAATGAATCACCGATACGCGAGCGAACGTGAA
GCGACTGCTGCTGCAAAACGTCTGCGACCTGAGCAACAACATGAATGGTCTTCGGTTTCCGTGTTTCGTA
AAGTCTGGAAACGCGGAAGTCAGCGCCCTGCACCATTATGTTCCGGATCTGCATCGCAGGATGCTGCTGG
CTACCCTGTGGAACACCTACATCTGTATTAACGAAGCGCTGGCATTGACCCTGAGTGATTTTTCTCTGGT
CCCGCCGCATCCATACCGCCAGTTGTTTACCCTCACAACGTTCCAGTAACCGGGCATGTTCATCATCAGT
AACCCGTATCGTGAGCATCCTCTCTCGTTTCATCGGTATCATTACCCCCATGAACAGAAATCCCCCTTAC
ACGGAGGCATCAGTGACCAAACAGGAAAAAACCGCCCTTAACATGGCCCGCTTTATCAGAAGCCAGACAT
TAACGCTTCTGGAGAAACTCAACGAGCTGGACGCGGATGAACAGGCAGACATCTGTGAATCGCTTCACGA
CCACGCTGATGAGCTTTACCGCAGCTGCCTCGCGCGTTTCGGTGATGACGGTGAAAACCTCTGACACATG
CAGCTCCCGGAGACGGTCACAGCTTGTCTGTAAGCGGATGCCGGGAGCAGACAAGCCCGTCAGGGCGCGT
CAGCGGGTGTTGGCGGGTGTCGGGGCGCAGCCATGACCCAGTCACGTAGCGATAGCGGAGTGTATACTGG
CTTAACTATGCGGCATCAGAGCAGATTGTACTGAGAGTGCACCATTGCGGTGTGAAATACCGCACAGATG
CGTAAGGAGAAAATACCGCATCAGGCGCTCTTCCGCTTCCTCGCTCACTGACTCGCTGCGCTCGGTCGTT
CGGCTGCGGCGAGCGGTATCAGCTCACTCAAAGGCGGTAATACGGTTATCCACAGAATCAGGGGATAACG
CAGGAAAGAACATGTGAGCAAAAGGCCAGCAAAAGGCCAGGAACCGTAAAAAGGCCGCGTTGCTGGCGTT
TTTCCATAGGCTCCGCCCCCCTGACGAGCATCACAAAAATCGACGCTCAAGTCAGAGGTGGCGAAACCCG
ACAGGACTATAAAGATACCAGGCGTTTCCCCCTGGAAGCTCCCTCGTGCGCTCTCCTGTTCCGACCCTGC
CGCTTACCGGATACCTGTCCGCCTTTCTCCCTTCGGGAAGCGTGGCGCTTTCTCATAGCTCACGCTGTAG
GTATCTCAGTTCGGTGTAGGTCGTTCGCTCCAAGCTGGGCTGTGTGCACGAACCCCCCGTTCAGCCCGAC
CGCTGCGCCTTATCCGGTAACTATCGTCTTGAGTCCAACCCGGTAAGACACGACTTATCGCCACTGGCAG
CAGCCACTGGTAACAGGATTAGCAGAGCGAGGTATGTAGGCGGTGCTACAGAGTTCTTGAAGTGGTGGCC
TAACTACGGCTACACTAGAAGGACAGTATTTGGTATCTGCGCTCTGCTGAAGCCAGTTACCTTCGGAAAA
AGAGTTGGTAGCTCTTGATCCGGCAAACAAACCACCGCTGGTAGCGGTGGTTTTTTTGTTTGCAAGCAGC
AGATTACGCGCAGAAAAAAAGGATCTCAAGAAGATCCTTTGATCTTTTCTACGGGGTCTGACGCTCAGTG
GAACGAAAACTCACGTTAAGGGATTTTGGTCATGAACAATAAAACTGTCTGCTTACATAAACAGTAATAC
AAGGGGTGTTATGAGCCATATTCAACGGGAAACGTCTTGCTCTAGGCCGCGATTAAATTCCAACATGGAT
GCTGATTTATATGGGTATAAATGGGCTCGCGATAATGTCGGGCAATCAGGTGCGACAATCTATCGATTGT
ATGGGAAGCCCGATGCGCCAGAGTTGTTTCTGAAACATGGCAAAGGTAGCGTTGCCAATGATGTTACAGA
TGAGATGGTCAGACTAAACTGGCTGACGGAATTTATGCCTCTTCCGACCATCAAGCATTTTATCCGTACT
CCTGATGATGCATGGTTACTCACCACTGCGATCCCCGGGAAAACAGCATTCCAGGTATTAGAAGAATATC
CTGATTCAGGTGAAAATATTGTTGATGCGCTGGCAGTGTTCCTGCGCCGGTTGCATTCGATTCCTGTTTG
TAATTGTCCTTTTAACAGCGATCGCGTATTTCGTCTCGCTCAGGCGCAATCACGAATGAATAACGGTTTG
GTTGATGCGAGTGATTTTGATGACGAGCGTAATGGCTGGCCTGTTGAACAAGTCTGGAAAGAAATGCATA
AACTTTTGCCATTCTCACCGGATTCAGTCGTCACTCATGGTGATTTCTCACTTGATAACCTTATTTTTGA
CGAGGGGAAATTAATAGGTTGTATTGATGTTGGACGAGTCGGAATCGCAGACCGATACCAGGATCTTGCC
ATCCTATGGAACTGCCTCGGTGAGTTTTCTCCTTCATTACAGAAACGGCTTTTTCAAAAATATGGTATTG
ATAATCCTGATATGAATAAATTGCAGTTTCATTTGATGCTCGATGAGTTTTTCTAAGAATTAATTCATGA
GCGGATACATATTTGAATGTATTTAGAAAAATAAACAAATAGGGGTTCCGCGCACATTTCCCCGAAAAGT
GCCACCTAAATTGTAAGCGTTAATATTTTGTTAAAATTCGCGTTAAATTTTTGTTAAATCAGCTCATTTT
TTAACCAATAGGCCGAAATCGGCAAAATCCCTTATAAATCAAAAGAATAGACCGAGATAGGGT
[37 nt withheld, positions 7624-7660]
AAAGAACGTGGACTCCAACGTCAAAGG
[49 nt withheld, positions 7688-7736]
T
[91 nt withheld, positions 7738-7828]
G
[124 nt withheld, positions 7830-7953]
CCCATTCGCCA
Features (pLannotate 1.2.2; 19 found; start..end, strand, type, name):
     26..73      -  terminator     T7 terminator: transcription terminator for bacteriophage T7 RNA polymerase
     81..130     -  CDS            SET1 (fragment): solubility-enhancement tag derived from T7 phage gene 10B
    140..157     -  CDS            9xHis (fragment): 9xHis affinity tag
    205..237     -  CDS            T7 tag (gene 10 leader): leader peptide from bacteriophage T7 gene 10 promotes efficient translation in E. coli
    241..258     -  CDS            thrombin site: thrombin recognition and cleavage site
    269..285     -  CDS            capTEV™ (fragment): composite tag for in vivo biotinylation, TEV protease cleavage, and 6xHis tagging
    304..326     -  RBS            RBS: efficient ribosome binding site from bacteriophage T7 gene 10 (Olins and Rangwala, 1989)
    593..872     +  CDS            TcR (fragment): tetracycline efflux protein; tet; confers resistance to tetracycline
    880..957     +  promoter       lacIq promoter: lacI (mutant); In the lacIq allele, a single base change in the promoter boosts expression of the lacI gene about 10-fold.
   3084..3827    +  CDS            fixL (fragment): FIXL_BRADU - Experimental evidence at protein level: Swiss-Prot protein existence level 1. Putative oxygen sensor; modulates the activity of FixJ, a transcriptional activator of nitrogen fixation fixK gene. FixL probably acts as a kinase that phosphorylates FixJ. From Bradyrhizobium diazoefficiens (strain JCM 10833 / BCRC 13528 / IAM 13628 / NBRC 14792 / USDA 110).
   3845..4459    +  CDS            fixJ: FIXJ_BRADU - Protein inferred from homology: Swiss-Prot protein existence level 3. FixJ, when activated by FixL, induces the expression of both nifA, required for activation of classical nif and fix genes, and fixK, required for FixN activation. From Bradyrhizobium diazoefficiens (strain JCM 10833 / BCRC 13528 / IAM 13628 / NBRC 14792 / USDA 110).
   4503..4794    +  CDS            TcR (fragment): tetracycline efflux protein; tet; confers resistance to tetracycline
   4866..5246    -  CDS            YPB1_ECOLX: Protein predicted: Swiss-Prot protein existence level 4. From Escherichia coli.
   5263..5454    +  CDS            rop: Rop protein, which maintains plasmids at low copy number; rop
   5556..5695    +  misc_feature   bom: basis of mobility region from pBR322
   5881..6469    -  rep_origin     ori: high-copy-number ColE1/pMB1/pBR322/pUC origin of replication
   6591..7406    +  CDS            KanR: aminoglycoside phosphotransferase; aph(3')-Ia; confers resistance to kanamycin in bacteria or G418 (Geneticin®) in eukaryotes
   7415..7472    -  promoter       AmpR promoter (fragment): bla
   7525..7953    -  rep_origin     f1 ori (sequence partly withheld): f1 bacteriophage origin of replication; arrow indicates direction of (+) strand synthesis
