[The description below was written by a language model from this plasmid's Addgene catalogue record and pLannotate feature annotations shown in this document.]
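Description:
pAvNIRusk is an empty-backbone bacterial expression plasmid of about 8 kb, built for synthetic biology work in which gene expression in bacteria is controlled by near-infrared light. It is propagated in E. coli under kanamycin selection (aph(3')-Ia) and replicates from a ColE1/pMB1-type origin accompanied by the rop gene and the pBR322 bom region, an arrangement that normally moderates copy number, although the record lists copy number as unknown. An f1 origin and remnants of the pBR322 tetracycline resistance gene are also present, consistent with a pET-style ancestry.

The annotated regulatory module begins with a lacIq promoter, which provides constitutive transcription. It is followed by roughly 2 kb of unannotated sequence that leads into a fragment of Bradyrhizobium diazoefficiens FixL and then the complete fixJ response regulator gene. FixL is a sensor histidine kinase that phosphorylates FixJ, so the layout suggests a chimeric kinase in which a light-sensing module replaces the native FixL sensor. However, the feature table does not identify the upstream region, and neither the photoreceptor nor any chromophore-supplying gene is stated in the record.

On the opposite strand lies a pET-like cloning and expression region. It contains a T7 gene 10 ribosome binding site, His-tag fragments, a thrombin cleavage site, the T7 tag leader and a T7 terminator. This is where a gene of interest would be inserted, with Gibson assembly given as the cloning method. The promoter driving this output region is not annotated, so the record does not show how the light signal is coupled to target expression or whether near-infrared illumination raises or lowers it.
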