Addgene plasmid #235084: pAvNIRusk
Purpose: (Empty Backbone) AvNIRusk plasmid for controlling bacterial expression by near-infrared light
Depositing lab: Andreas Moeglich. Depositing organization: Universitaet Bayreuth. Publication: Engineering NIR-sighted bacteria. Meier SSM, Horzing M, Bohm C, Duthorn ELR, Takala H, Uebe R, Moglich A. Elife. 2025 Nov 3;14:RP107069. doi: 10.7554/eLife.107069. PubMed 41183149.
Backbone
  Vector backbone: pAvNIRusk
  Backbone size (bp): 7968
  Vector type: Bacterial Expression, Synthetic Biology
Growth in bacteria
  Bacterial resistance: Kanamycin, 50 μg/mL
  Growth temperature: 37°C
  Growth strain: DH5alpha
  Copy number: Unknown
Gene/Insert
  Cloning method: Gibson Cloning
Terms and licenses: Academic/Nonprofit Terms; Industry Terms: Not Available to Industry
Depositor comments: Please visit https://doi.org/10.1101/2025.04.25.650650 for bioRxiv preprint.
How to cite: pAvNIRusk was a gift from Andreas Moeglich (Addgene plasmid # 235084 ; http://n2t.net/addgene:235084 ; RRID:Addgene_235084)
